>Addgene plasmid #193040 | pCA528 IST1 L328D, L355A (1-366) | addgene full sequence | sequence record 379010 | Addgene NGS Result
TGGCGAATGGG
[124 nt withheld, positions 12-135]
C
[91 nt withheld, positions 137-227]
A
[49 nt withheld, positions 229-277]
CCTTTGACGTTGGAGTCCACGTTCTTT
[37 nt withheld, positions 305-341]
ACCCTATCTCGGTCTATTCTTTTGATTTATAAGGGATTTTGCCGATTTCGGCCTATTGGTTAAAAAATGA
GCTGATTTAACAAAAATTTAACGCGAATTTTAACAAAATATTAACGCTTACAATTTAGGTGGCACTTTTC
GGGGAAATGTGCGCGGAACCCCTATTTGTTTATTTTTCTAAATACATTCAAATATGTATCCGCTCATGAA
TTAATTCTTAGAAAAACTCATCGAGCATCAAATGAAACTGCAATTTATTCATATCAGGATTATCAATACC
ATATTTTTGAAAAAGCCGTTTCTGTAATGAAGGAGAAAACTCACCGAGGCAGTTCCATAGGATGGCAAGA
TCCTGGTATCGGTCTGCGATTCCGACTCGTCCAACATCAATACAACCTATTAATTTCCCCTCGTCAAAAA
TAAGGTTATCAAGTGAGAAATCACCATGAGTGACGACTGAATCCGGTGAGAATGGCAAAAGTTTATGCAT
TTCTTTCCAGACTTGTTCAACAGGCCAGCCATTACGCTCGTCATCAAAATCACTCGCATCAACCAAACCG
TTATTCATTCGTGATTGCGCCTGAGCGAGACGAAATACGCGATCGCTGTTAAAAGGACAATTACAAACAG
GAATCGAATGCAACCGGCGCAGGAACACTGCCAGCGCATCAACAATATTTTCACCTGAATCAGGATATTC
TTCTAATACCTGGAATGCTGTTTTCCCGGGGATCGCAGTGGTGAGTAACCATGCATCATCAGGAGTACGG
ATAAAATGCTTGATGGTCGGAAGAGGCATAAATTCCGTCAGCCAGTTTAGTCTGACCATCTCATCTGTAA
CATCATTGGCAACGCTACCTTTGCCATGTTTCAGAAACAACTCTGGCGCATCGGGCTTCCCATACAATCG
ATAGATTGTCGCACCTGATTGCCCGACATTATCGCGAGCCCATTTATACCCATATAAATCAGCATCCATG
TTGGAATTTAATCGCGGCCTAGAGCAAGACGTTTCCCGTTGAATATGGCTCATAACACCCCTTGTATTAC
TGTTTATGTAAGCAGACAGTTTTATTGTTCATGACCAAAATCCCTTAACGTGAGTTTTCGTTCCACTGAG
CGTCAGACCCCGTAGAAAAGATCAAAGGATCTTCTTGAGATCCTTTTTTTCTGCGCGTAATCTGCTGCTT
GCAAACAAAAAAACCACCGCTACCAGCGGTGGTTTGTTTGCCGGATCAAGAGCTACCAACTCTTTTTCCG
AAGGTAACTGGCTTCAGCAGAGCGCAGATACCAAATACTGTCCTTCTAGTGTAGCCGTAGTTAGGCCACC
ACTTCAAGAACTCTGTAGCACCGCCTACATACCTCGCTCTGCTAATCCTGTTACCAGTGGCTGCTGCCAG
TGGCGATAAGTCGTGTCTTACCGGGTTGGACTCAAGACGATAGTTACCGGATAAGGCGCAGCGGTCGGGC
TGAACGGGGGGTTCGTGCACACAGCCCAGCTTGGAGCGAACGACCTACACCGAACTGAGATACCTACAGC
GTGAGCTATGAGAAAGCGCCACGCTTCCCGAAGGGAGAAAGGCGGACAGGTATCCGGTAAGCGGCAGGGT
CGGAACAGGAGAGCGCACGAGGGAGCTTCCAGGGGGAAACGCCTGGTATCTTTATAGTCCTGTCGGGTTT
CGCCACCTCTGACTTGAGCGTCGATTTTTGTGATGCTCGTCAGGGGGGCGGAGCCTATGGAAAAACGCCA
GCAACGCGGCCTTTTTACGGTTCCTGGCCTTTTGCTGGCCTTTTGCTCACATGTTCTTTCCTGCGTTATC
CCCTGATTCTGTGGATAACCGTATTACCGCCTTTGAGTGAGCTGATACCGCTCGCCGCAGCCGAACGACC
GAGCGCAGCGAGTCAGTGAGCGAGGAAGCGGAAGAGCGCCTGATGCGGTATTTTCTCCTTACGCATCTGT
GCGGTATTTCACACCGCAATGGTGCACTCTCAGTACAATCTGCTCTGATGCCGCATAGTTAAGCCAGTAT
ACACTCCGCTATCGCTACGTGACTGGGTCATGGCTGCGCCCCGACACCCGCCAACACCCGCTGACGCGCC
CTGACGGGCTTGTCTGCTCCCGGCATCCGCTTACAGACAAGCTGTGACCGTCTCCGGGAGCTGCATGTGT
CAGAGGTTTTCACCGTCATCACCGAAACGCGCGAGGCAGCTGCGGTAAAGCTCATCAGCGTGGTCGTGAA
GCGATTCACAGATGTCTGCCTGTTCATCCGCGTCCAGCTCGTTGAGTTTCTCCAGAAGCGTTAATGTCTG
GCTTCTGATAAAGCGGGCCATGTTAAGGGCGGTTTTTTCCTGTTTGGTCACTGATGCCTCCGTGTAAGGG
GGATTTCTGTTCATGGGGGTAATGATACCGATGAAACGAGAGAGGATGCTCACGATACGGGTTACTGATG
ATGAACATGCCCGGTTACTGGAACGTTGTGAGGGTAAACAACTGGCGGTATGGATGCGGCGGGACCAGAG
AAAAATCACTCAGGGTCAATGCCAGCGCTTCGTTAATACAGATGTAGGTGTTCCACAGGGTAGCCAGCAG
CATCCTGCGATGCAGATCCGGAACATAATGGTGCAGGGCGCTGACTTCCGCGTTTCCAGACTTTACGAAA
CACGGAAACCGAAGACCATTCATGTTGTTGCTCAGGTCGCAGACGTTTTGCAGCAGCAGTCGCTTCACGT
TCGCTCGCGTATCGGTGATTCATTCTGCTAACCAGTAAGGCAACCCCGCCAGCCTAGCCGGGTCCTCAAC
GACAGGAGCACGATCATGCGCACCCGTGGGGCCGCCATGCCGGCGATAATGGCCTGCTTCTCGCCGAAAC
GTTTGGTGGCGGGACCAGTGACGAAGGCTTGAGCGAGGGCGTGCAAGATTCCGAATACCGCAAGCGACAG
GCCGATCATCGTCGCGCTCCAGCGAAAGCGGTCCTCGCCGAAAATGACCCAGAGCGCTGCCGGCACCTGT
CCTACGAGTTGCATGATAAAGAAGACAGTCATAAGTGCGGCGACGATAGTCATGCCCCGCGCCCACCGGA
AGGAGCTGACTGGGTTGAAGGCTCTCAAGGGCATCGGTCGAGATCCCGGTGCCTAATGAGTGAGCTAACT
TACATTAATTGCGTTGCGCTCACTGCCCGCTTTCCAGTCGGGAAACCTGTCGTGCCAGCTGCATTAATGA
ATCGGCCAACGCGCGGGGAGAGGCGGTTTGCGTATTGGGCGCCAGGGTGGTTTTTCTTTTCACCAGTGAG
ACGGGCAACAGCTGATTGCCCTTCACCGCCTGGCCCTGAGAGAGTTGCAGCAAGCGGTCCACGCTGGTTT
GCCCCAGCAGGCGAAAATCCTGTTTGATGGTGGTTAACGGCGGGATATAACATGAGCTGTCTTCGGTATC
GTCGTATCCCACTACCGAGATATCCGCACCAACGCGCAGCCCGGACTCGGTAATGGCGCGCATTGCGCCC
AGCGCCATCTGATCGTTGGCAACCAGCATCGCAGTGGGAACGATGCCCTCATTCAGCATTTGCATGGTTT
GTTGAAAACCGGACATGGCACTCCAGTCGCCTTCCCGTTCCGCTATCGGCTGAATTTGATTGCGAGTGAG
ATATTTATGCCAGCCAGCCAGACGCAGACGCGCCGAGACAGAACTTAATGGGCCCGCTAACAGCGCGATT
TGCTGGTGACCCAATGCGACCAGATGCTCCACGCCCAGTCGCGTACCGTCTTCATGGGAGAAAATAATAC
TGTTGATGGGTGTCTGGTCAGAGACATCAAGAAATAACGCCGGAACATTAGTGCAGGCAGCTTCCACAGC
AATGGCATCCTGGTCATCCAGCGGATAGTTAATGATCAGCCCACTGACGCGTTGCGCGAGAAGATTGTGC
ACCGCCGCTTTACAGGCTTCGACGCCGCTTCGTTCTACCATCGACACCACCACGCTGGCACCCAGTTGAT
CGGCGCGAGATTTAATCGCCGCGACAATTTGCGACGGCGCGTGCAGGGCCAGACTGGAGGTGGCAACGCC
AATCAGCAACGACTGTTTGCCCGCCAGTTGTTGTGCCACGCGGTTGGGAATGTAATTCAGCTCCGCCATC
GCCGCTTCCACTTTTTCCCGCGTTTTCGCAGAAACGTGGCTGGCCTGGTTCACCACGCGGGAAACGGTCT
GATAAGAGACACCGGCATACTCTGCGACATCGTATAACGTTACTGGTTTCACATTCACCACCCTGAATTG
ACTCTCTTCCGGGCGCTATCATGCCATACCGCGAAAGGTTTTGCGCCATTCGATGGTGTCCGGGATCTCG
ACGCTCTCCCTTATGCGACTCCTGCATTAGGAAGCAGCCCAGTAGTAGGTTGAGGCCGTTGAGCACCGCC
GCCGCAAGGAATGGTGCATGCAAGGAGATGGCGCCCAACAGTCCCCCGGCCACGGGGCCTGCCACCATAC
CCACGCCGAAACAAGCGCTCATGAGCCCGAAGTGGCGAGCCCGATCTTCCCCATCGGTGATGTCGGCGAT
ATAGGCGCCAGCAACCGCACCTGTGGCGCCGGTGATGCCGGCCACGATGCGTCCGGCGTAGAGGATCGAG
ATCTCGATCCCGCGAAATTAATACGACTCACTATAGGGGAATTGTGAGCGGATAACAATTCCCCTCTAGA
AATAATTTTGTTTAACTTTAAGAAGGAGATATACATATGGGTCATCACCATCATCACCATGGTTCGGACT
CAGAAGTCAATCAAGAAGCTAAGCCAGAGGTCAAGCCAGAAGTCAAGCCTGAGACTCACATCAATTTAAA
GGTGTCCGATGGATCTTCAGAGATCTTCTTCAAGATCAAAAAGACCACTCCTTTAAGAAGGCTGATGGAA
GCGTTCGCTAAAAGACAGGGTAAGGAAATGGACTCCTTAAGATTCTTGTACGACGGTATTAGAATTCAAG
CTGATCAGACCCCTGAAGATTTGGACATGGAGGATAACGATATTATTGAGGCTCACAGAGAACAGATTGG
TGGGATGCTG
[540 nt withheld, positions 5392-5931]
GTCATGGCAGAAGCTCCTCCTGGGGTAGAGACAGATCTTATTGATGTTGGATTCACAGATGATGTGAAGA
AAGGAGGCCCTGGAAGAGGAGGGAGTGGTGGCTTCACAGCACCAGTTGGTGGACCTGATGGAACGGTGCC
AATGCCCATGCCCATGCCCATGCCTATGCCATCTGCAAATACGCCTTTCTCATATCCACTGCCAAAGGGA
CCATCAGATTTCAATGGACTGCCAATGGGGACTTATCAGGCCTTTCCCAATATTCATCCACCTCAGATAC
CAGCAACTCCCCCATCGTATGAATCTGTAGATGACATTAATGCTGATAAGAATATCTCTTCTGCACAGAT
TGTTGGTCCTGGACCCAAGCCAGAAGCCTCTGCAAAGCTTCCTTCCAGACCTGCAGATAACTATGACAAC
TTTGTCCTACCAGAGGATCCATCTGTGCCAGACACACTACCAACTGCATCTGCTGGTGCCAGCACCTCAG
CATCTGAAGACATTGACTTTGATGATGCTTCCCGGAGGTTTGAAGAGCTGAAAAAGAAAACATAGTGAGA
TCCGGCTGCTAACAAAGCCCGAAAGGAAGCTGAGTTGGCTGCTGCCACCGCTGAGCAATAACTAGCATAA
CCCCTTGGGGCCTCTAAACGGGTCTTGAGGGGTTTTTTGCTGAAAGGAGGAACTATATCCGGAT
Features (pLannotate 1.2.2; 19 found; start..end, strand, type, name):
     12..440     +  rep_origin     f1 ori (sequence partly withheld): f1 bacteriophage origin of replication; arrow indicates direction of (+) strand synthesis
    493..550     +  promoter       AmpR promoter (fragment): bla
    559..1374    -  CDS            KanR: aminoglycoside phosphotransferase; aph(3')-Ia; confers resistance to kanamycin in bacteria or G418 (Geneticin®) in eukaryotes
   1496..2084    +  rep_origin     ori: high-copy-number ColE1/pMB1/pBR322/pUC origin of replication
   2270..2409    -  misc_feature   bom: basis of mobility region from pBR322
   2511..2702    -  CDS            rop: Rop protein, which maintains plasmids at low copy number; rop
   2719..3099    +  CDS            YPB1_ECOLX: Protein predicted: Swiss-Prot protein existence level 4. From Escherichia coli.
   3171..3462    -  CDS            TcR (fragment): tetracycline efflux protein; tet; confers resistance to tetracycline
   3477..3498    -  protein_bind   CAP binding site: CAP binding activates transcription in the presence of cAMP. E. coli catabolite activator protein
   3511..4593    -  CDS            lacI: lac repressor; lacI; The lac repressor binds to the lac operator to inhibit transcription in E. coli. This inhibition can be relieved by adding lactose or isopropyl-β-D-thiogalactopyranoside (IPTG).
   4594..4671    -  promoter       lacI promoter: lacI
   4679..4958    -  CDS            TcR (fragment): tetracycline efflux protein; tet; confers resistance to tetracycline
   4980..4998    +  promoter       T7 promoter: promoter for bacteriophage T7 RNA polymerase
   4999..5023    +  protein_bind   lac operator: The lac repressor binds to the lac operator to inhibit transcription in E. coli. This inhibition can be relieved by adding lactose or isopropyl-β-D-thiogalactopyranoside (IPTG). lac repressor encoded by lacI
   5038..5060    +  RBS            RBS: efficient ribosome binding site from bacteriophage T7 gene 10 (Olins and Rangwala, 1989)
   5095..5384    +  CDS            SUMO (fragment): cleavable ubiquitin-like protein tag; S. cerevisiae SMT3 (truncated)
   5386..6483    +  CDS            IST1 (sequence partly withheld): IST1_HUMAN - Also known as KIAA0174. Experimental evidence at protein level: Swiss-Prot protein existence level 1. ESCRT-III-like protein involved in specific functions of the ESCRT machinery. Is required for efficient abscission during cytokinesis, but not for HIV-1 budding. The involvement in the MVB pathway is not established. Involved in recruiting VPS4A and/or VPS4B to the midbody of dividing cells (PubMed:19129479, PubMed:19129480). During late anaphase, involved in nuclear envelope reassembly and mitotic spindle disassembly together with the ESCRT-III complex: IST1 acts by mediating the
   6496..6545    +  CDS            SET1 (fragment): solubility-enhancement tag derived from T7 phage gene 10B
   6553..6600    +  terminator     T7 terminator: transcription terminator for bacteriophage T7 RNA polymerase
