[The description below was written by a language model from this plasmid's Addgene catalogue record and pLannotate feature annotations shown in this document.]
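Description:
pCA528 IST1 L328D, L355A (1-366) is a 6.6 kb bacterial expression plasmid built on the pCA528 backbone, a pET-style vector for producing recombinant protein in E. coli. It is selected with kanamycin through an aminoglycoside phosphotransferase gene and replicates from a ColE1/pBR322-type origin. The backbone also carries the rop gene and the bom region, consistent with the low copy number listed in the record. An f1 phage origin is present as well. The short tetracycline-resistance fragments flanking the lacI region appear to be nonfunctional pBR322 remnants.

The expression cassette consists of a T7 promoter followed by a lac operator and the T7 gene 10 ribosome binding site, with a T7 terminator downstream. A plasmid-borne lacI gene supplies repressor, so transcription depends on T7 RNA polymerase from the host and is induced with IPTG. The open reading frame encodes an N-terminal 6xHis-SUMO tag supplied by the backbone, the SUMO portion being yeast SMT3. It is fused to full-length human IST1 (residues 1-366, 1098 bp), which was inserted by Gibson cloning. The His tag itself was not called by the automated annotation but is stated in the catalogue entry. The small "SET1" fragment annotated between the insert and the terminator is most likely vector sequence rather than part of the product. The His tag allows metal-affinity purification, and SUMO generally improves solubility and can be removed with a SUMO-specific protease.

IST1 is an ESCRT-III-like protein needed for efficient abscission during cytokinesis. The L328D and L355A substitutions diminish its binding to MIT domains. The construct therefore provides purified binding-deficient IST1, which suits use as a control alongside the wild-type protein in studies of interactions with MIT-domain partners such as the calpain-7 protease.
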