Addgene plasmid #193040: pCA528 IST1 L328D, L355A (1-366)
Purpose: Bacterial expression plasmid for full-length IST1 (1-366) with L328D and L355A mutations that diminish binding to MIT domains.
Depositing lab: Wesley Sundquist. Depositing organization: University of Utah. Publication: The Calpain-7 protease functions together with the ESCRT-III protein IST1 within the midbody to regulate the timing and completion of abscission. Paine EL, Skalicky JJ, Whitby FG, Mackay DR, Ullman KS, Hill CP, Sundquist WI. Elife. 2023 Sep 29;12:e84515. doi: 10.7554/eLife.84515. PubMed 37772788.
Backbone
  Vector backbone: pCA528
  Vector type: Bacterial Expression
Growth in bacteria
  Bacterial resistance: Kanamycin, 50 μg/mL
  Growth temperature: 37°C
  Growth strain: DH5alpha
  Copy number: Low Copy
Gene/Insert
  Gene/Insert name: IST1 (alt name: KIAA0174)
  Species: H. sapiens (human)
  Insert size (bp): 1098
  Mutation: L328D, L355A
  GenBank ID: NM_001270975.2
  Entrez Gene: IST1 (a.k.a. CHMP8, OLC1)
  Promoter: T7
  Tag / fusion protein: 6xHis-Sumo (N terminal on backbone)
  Cloning method: Gibson Cloning
  Sequencing primers: 5′ T7 For; 3′ T7 Rev
Terms and licenses: Academic/Nonprofit Terms; Industry Terms: Not Available to Industry
How to cite: pCA528 IST1 L328D, L355A (1-366) was a gift from Wesley Sundquist (Addgene plasmid # 193040 ; http://n2t.net/addgene:193040 ; RRID:Addgene_193040)
